>Addgene plasmid #112710 | pET28b-His-hCE | addgene full sequence | sequence record 217052 | Addgene NGS Result
TAATACGACTCACTATAGGGGAATTGTGAGCGGATAACAATTCCCCTCTAGAAATAATTTTGTTTAACTT
TAAGAAGGAGATATACCATGGGCAGCAGCCATCATCATCATCATCACAGCAGCGGCCTGGTGCCGCGCGG
CAGCCATATGGCTAGCGCTCACAACAAGATCCCGCCGCGGTGGCTGAACTGTCCCCGGCGCGGCCAGCCG
GTGGCAGGAAGATTCTTACCTCTGAAGACAATGTTAGGACCAAGATATGATAGTCAAGTTGCTGAAGAAA
ATCGGTTCCATCCCAGCATGCTCTCAAATTACCTAAAGAGCCTAAAGGTTAAAATGGGCTTGTTGGTGGA
CCTGACAAATACTTCAAGGTTCTATGACCGAAATGACATAGAAAAAGAAGGAATCAAATATATAAAACTT
CAGTGTAAAGGACATGGTGAGTGCCCTACCACTGAGAATACTGAGACCTTTATTCGTCTGTGTGAGCGGT
TTAATGAAAGAAATCCACCTGAACTTATAGGTGTTCATTGTACTCATGGCTTCAATCGCACTGGTTTCCT
CATATGTGCCTTTTTGGTGGAGAAAATGGATTGGAGTATCGAAGCAGCAGTTGCTACTTTTGCCCAAGCC
AGACCACCAGGAATCTACAAGGGTGATTATTTGAAGGAACTTTTTCGTCGGTATGGTGACATAGAGGAAG
CACCACCCCCACCTCTATTGCCAGATTGGTGTTTTGAGGATGATGAAGACGAAGATGAGGATGAGGATGG
AAAGAAGGAATCAGAACCCGGGTCAAGTGCTTCTTTTGGCAAAAGGAGAAAAGAACGGTTAAAACTGGGC
GCTATTTTCTTGGAAGGTGTTACTGTTAAAGGTGTAACTCAAGTAACAACACAACCAAAGTTAGGAGAGG
TACAGCAGAAGTGTCATCAATTCTGTGGCTGGGAAGGGTCTGGATTCCCTGGAGCACAGCCTGTTTCCAT
GGACAAGCAAAATATTAAACTTTTAGACCTGAAGCCATACAAAGTAAGCTGGAAAGCAGATGGTACTCGG
TACATGATGTTGATTGATGGCACAAATGAAGTTTTTATGATTGATAGAGACAATTCAGTATTTCATGTTT
CAAATCTGGAATTTCCATTTCGTAAAGATCTTCGTATGCATTTATCAAATACTCTCTTGGATGGCGAGAT
GATTATTGACAGAGTAAATGGACAGGCTGTTCCTAGATATTTGATATATGACATAATTAAATTCAATTCA
CAGCCCGTTGGAGATTGTGATTTTAATGTTCGTCTGCAGTGTATAGAACGAGAAATTATAAGTCCTCGAC
ACGAAAAAATGAAGACTGGGCTCATTGACAAAACACAGGAACCATTTAGCGTCAGAAATAAGCCGTTTTT
TGACATCTGTACTTCAAGAAAGCTACTTGAAGGAAATTTTGCCAAAGAAGTGAGCCATGAAATGGATGGA
CTTATTTTTCAGCCTACTGGAAAATACAAACCTGGTCGATGTGATGATATTTTGAAATGGAAGCCTCCCA
GTCTGAATTCTGTGGATTTTCGTCTAAAAATAACAAGAATGGGAGGAGAAGGGTTACTTCCTCAGAATGT
TGGCCTCCTGTATGTTGGAGGTTATGAAAGACCCTTTGCACAAATCAAGGTGACAAAAGAGCTGAAACAG
TATGACAACAAAATTATAGAATGCAAATTTGAGAACAACAGCTGGGTCTTCATGAGACAGAGAACAGACA
AAAGTTTTCCTAATGCCTACAACACTGCCATGGCTGTGTGTAACAGCATCTCAAACCCTGTCACCAAGGA
GATGCTGTTTGAGTTCATCGACAGATGTACTGCAGCTTCTCAAGGACAGAAGCGAAAACATCATCTGGAC
CCTGACACGGAGCTCATGCCACCACCACCTCCCAAAAGACCACACCCTTTAACCTAATAACTAGCATGAC
TGGTGGACAGCAAATGGGTCGGGATCCGAATTCGAGCTCCGTCGACAAGCTTGCGGCCGCACTCGAGCAC
CACCACCACCACCACTGAGATCCGGCTGCTAACAAAGCCCGAAAGGAAGCTGAGTTGGCTGCTGCCACCG
CTGAGCAATAACTAGCATAACCCCTTGGGGCCTCTAAACGGGTCTTGAGGGGTTTTTTGCTGAAAGGAGG
AACTATATCCGGATTGGCGAATGGG
[124 nt withheld, positions 2196-2319]
C
[91 nt withheld, positions 2321-2411]
A
[49 nt withheld, positions 2413-2461]
CCTTTGACGTTGGAGTCCACGTTCTTT
[37 nt withheld, positions 2489-2525]
ACCCTATCTCGGTCTATTCTTTTGATTTATAAGGGATTTTGCCGATTTCGGCCTATTGGTTAAAAAATGA
GCTGATTTAACAAAAATTTAACGCGAATTTTAACAAAATATTAACGCTTACAATTTAGGTGGCACTTTTC
GGGGAAATGTGCGCGGAACCCCTATTTGTTTATTTTTCTAAATACATTCAAATATGTATCCGCTCATGAA
TTAATTCTTAGAAAAACTCATCGAGCATCAAATGAAACTGCAATTTATTCATATCAGGATTATCAATACC
ATATTTTTGAAAAAGCCGTTTCTGTAATGAAGGAGAAAACTCACCGAGGCAGTTCCATAGGATGGCAAGA
TCCTGGTATCGGTCTGCGATTCCGACTCGTCCAACATCAATACAACCTATTAATTTCCCCTCGTCAAAAA
TAAGGTTATCAAGTGAGAAATCACCATGAGTGACGACTGAATCCGGTGAGAATGGCAAAAGTTTATGCAT
TTCTTTCCAGACTTGTTCAACAGGCCAGCCATTACGCTCGTCATCAAAATCACTCGCATCAACCAAACCG
TTATTCATTCGTGATTGCGCCTGAGCGAGACGAAATACGCGATCGCTGTTAAAAGGACAATTACAAACAG
GAATCGAATGCAACCGGCGCAGGAACACTGCCAGCGCATCAACAATATTTTCACCTGAATCAGGATATTC
TTCTAATACCTGGAATGCTGTTTTCCCGGGGATCGCAGTGGTGAGTAACCATGCATCATCAGGAGTACGG
ATAAAATGCTTGATGGTCGGAAGAGGCATAAATTCCGTCAGCCAGTTTAGTCTGACCATCTCATCTGTAA
CATCATTGGCAACGCTACCTTTGCCATGTTTCAGAAACAACTCTGGCGCATCGGGCTTCCCATACAATCG
ATAGATTGTCGCACCTGATTGCCCGACATTATCGCGAGCCCATTTATACCCATATAAATCAGCATCCATG
TTGGAATTTAATCGCGGCCTAGAGCAAGACGTTTCCCGTTGAATATGGCTCATAACACCCCTTGTATTAC
TGTTTATGTAAGCAGACAGTTTTATTGTTCATGACCAAAATCCCTTAACGTGAGTTTTCGTTCCACTGAG
CGTCAGACCCCGTAGAAAAGATCAAAGGATCTTCTTGAGATCCTTTTTTTCTGCGCGTAATCTGCTGCTT
GCAAACAAAAAAACCACCGCTACCAGCGGTGGTTTGTTTGCCGGATCAAGAGCTACCAACTCTTTTTCCG
AAGGTAACTGGCTTCAGCAGAGCGCAGATACCAAATACTGTCCTTCTAGTGTAGCCGTAGTTAGGCCACC
ACTTCAAGAACTCTGTAGCACCGCCTACATACCTCGCTCTGCTAATCCTGTTACCAGTGGCTGCTGCCAG
TGGCGATAAGTCGTGTCTTACCGGGTTGGACTCAAGACGATAGTTACCGGATAAGGCGCAGCGGTCGGGC
TGAACGGGGGGTTCGTGCACACAGCCCAGCTTGGAGCGAACGACCTACACCGAACTGAGATACCTACAGC
GTGAGCTATGAGAAAGCGCCACGCTTCCCGAAGGGAGAAAGGCGGACAGGTATCCGGTAAGCGGCAGGGT
CGGAACAGGAGAGCGCACGAGGGAGCTTCCAGGGGGAAACGCCTGGTATCTTTATAGTCCTGTCGGGTTT
CGCCACCTCTGACTTGAGCGTCGATTTTTGTGATGCTCGTCAGGGGGGCGGAGCCTATGGAAAAACGCCA
GCAACGCGGCCTTTTTACGGTTCCTGGCCTTTTGCTGGCCTTTTGCTCACATGTTCTTTCCTGCGTTATC
CCCTGATTCTGTGGATAACCGTATTACCGCCTTTGAGTGAGCTGATACCGCTCGCCGCAGCCGAACGACC
GAGCGCAGCGAGTCAGTGAGCGAGGAAGCGGAAGAGCGCCTGATGCGGTATTTTCTCCTTACGCATCTGT
GCGGTATTTCACACCGCAATGGTGCACTCTCAGTACAATCTGCTCTGATGCCGCATAGTTAAGCCAGTAT
ACACTCCGCTATCGCTACGTGACTGGGTCATGGCTGCGCCCCGACACCCGCCAACACCCGCTGACGCGCC
CTGACGGGCTTGTCTGCTCCCGGCATCCGCTTACAGACAAGCTGTGACCGTCTCCGGGAGCTGCATGTGT
CAGAGGTTTTCACCGTCATCACCGAAACGCGCGAGGCAGCTGCGGTAAAGCTCATCAGCGTGGTCGTGAA
GCGATTCACAGATGTCTGCCTGTTCATCCGCGTCCAGCTCGTTGAGTTTCTCCAGAAGCGTTAATGTCTG
GCTTCTGATAAAGCGGGCCATGTTAAGGGCGGTTTTTTCCTGTTTGGTCACTGATGCCTCCGTGTAAGGG
GGATTTCTGTTCATGGGGGTAATGATACCGATGAAACGAGAGAGGATGCTCACGATACGGGTTACTGATG
ATGAACATGCCCGGTTACTGGAACGTTGTGAGGGTAAACAACTGGCGGTATGGATGCGGCGGGACCAGAG
AAAAATCACTCAGGGTCAATGCCAGCGCTTCGTTAATACAGATGTAGGTGTTCCACAGGGTAGCCAGCAG
CATCCTGCGATGCAGATCCGGAACATAATGGTGCAGGGCGCTGACTTCCGCGTTTCCAGACTTTACGAAA
CACGGAAACCGAAGACCATTCATGTTGTTGCTCAGGTCGCAGACGTTTTGCAGCAGCAGTCGCTTCACGT
TCGCTCGCGTATCGGTGATTCATTCTGCTAACCAGTAAGGCAACCCCGCCAGCCTAGCCGGGTCCTCAAC
GACAGGAGCACGATCATGCGCACCCGTGGGGCCGCCATGCCGGCGATAATGGCCTGCTTCTCGCCGAAAC
GTTTGGTGGCGGGACCAGTGACGAAGGCTTGAGCGAGGGCGTGCAAGATTCCGAATACCGCAAGCGACAG
GCCGATCATCGTCGCGCTCCAGCGAAAGCGGTCCTCGCCGAAAATGACCCAGAGCGCTGCCGGCACCTGT
CCTACGAGTTGCATGATAAAGAAGACAGTCATAAGTGCGGCGACGATAGTCATGCCCCGCGCCCACCGGA
AGGAGCTGACTGGGTTGAAGGCTCTCAAGGGCATCGGTCGAGATCCCGGTGCCTAATGAGTGAGCTAACT
TACATTAATTGCGTTGCGCTCACTGCCCGCTTTCCAGTCGGGAAACCTGTCGTGCCAGCTGCATTAATGA
ATCGGCCAACGCGCGGGGAGAGGCGGTTTGCGTATTGGGCGCCAGGGTGGTTTTTCTTTTCACCAGTGAG
ACGGGCAACAGCTGATTGCCCTTCACCGCCTGGCCCTGAGAGAGTTGCAGCAAGCGGTCCACGCTGGTTT
GCCCCAGCAGGCGAAAATCCTGTTTGATGGTGGTTAACGGCGGGATATAACATGAGCTGTCTTCGGTATC
GTCGTATCCCACTACCGAGATATCCGCACCAACGCGCAGCCCGGACTCGGTAATGGCGCGCATTGCGCCC
AGCGCCATCTGATCGTTGGCAACCAGCATCGCAGTGGGAACGATGCCCTCATTCAGCATTTGCATGGTTT
GTTGAAAACCGGACATGGCACTCCAGTCGCCTTCCCGTTCCGCTATCGGCTGAATTTGATTGCGAGTGAG
ATATTTATGCCAGCCAGCCAGACGCAGACGCGCCGAGACAGAACTTAATGGGCCCGCTAACAGCGCGATT
TGCTGGTGACCCAATGCGACCAGATGCTCCACGCCCAGTCGCGTACCGTCTTCATGGGAGAAAATAATAC
TGTTGATGGGTGTCTGGTCAGAGACATCAAGAAATAACGCCGGAACATTAGTGCAGGCAGCTTCCACAGC
AATGGCATCCTGGTCATCCAGCGGATAGTTAATGATCAGCCCACTGACGCGTTGCGCGAGAAGATTGTGC
ACCGCCGCTTTACAGGCTTCGACGCCGCTTCGTTCTACCATCGACACCACCACGCTGGCACCCAGTTGAT
CGGCGCGAGATTTAATCGCCGCGACAATTTGCGACGGCGCGTGCAGGGCCAGACTGGAGGTGGCAACGCC
AATCAGCAACGACTGTTTGCCCGCCAGTTGTTGTGCCACGCGGTTGGGAATGTAATTCAGCTCCGCCATC
GCCGCTTCCACTTTTTCCCGCGTTTTCGCAGAAACGTGGCTGGCCTGGTTCACCACGCGGGAAACGGTCT
GATAAGAGACACCGGCATACTCTGCGACATCGTATAACGTTACTGGTTTCACATTCACCACCCTGAATTG
ACTCTCTTCCGGGCGCTATCATGCCATACCGCGAAAGGTTTTGCGCCATTCGATGGTGTCCGGGATCTCG
ACGCTCTCCCTTATGCGACTCCTGCATTAGGAAGCAGCCCAGTAGTAGGTTGAGGCCGTTGAGCACCGCC
GCCGCAAGGAATGGTGCATGCAAGGAGATGGCGCCCAACAGTCCCCCGGCCACGGGGCCTGCCACCATAC
CCACGCCGAAACAAGCGCTCATGAGCCCGAAGTGGCGAGCCCGATCTTCCCCATCGGTGATGTCGGCGAT
ATAGGCGCCAGCAACCGCACCTGTGGCGCCGGTGATGCCGGCCACGATGCGTCCGGCGTAGAGGATCGAG
ATCTCGATCCCGCGAAAT
Features (pLannotate 1.2.2; 22 found; start..end, strand, type, name):
      1..19      +  promoter       T7 promoter: promoter for bacteriophage T7 RNA polymerase
     20..44      +  protein_bind   lac operator: The lac repressor binds to the lac operator to inhibit transcription in E. coli. This inhibition can be relieved by adding lactose or isopropyl-β-D-thiogalactopyranoside (IPTG). lac repressor encoded by lacI
     59..81      +  RBS            RBS: efficient ribosome binding site from bacteriophage T7 gene 10 (Olins and Rangwala, 1989)
    100..116     +  CDS            capTEV™ (fragment): composite tag for in vivo biotinylation, TEV protease cleavage, and 6xHis tagging
    127..144     +  CDS            thrombin site: thrombin recognition and cleavage site
    157..1944    +  CDS            RNGTT: MCE1_HUMAN - Also known as CAP1A. Experimental evidence at protein level: Swiss-Prot protein existence level 1. Bifunctional mRNA-capping enzyme exhibiting RNA 5'- triphosphatase activity in the N-terminal part and mRNA guanylyltransferase activity in the C-terminal part. Catalyzes the first two steps of cap formation: by removing the gamma-phosphate from the 5'-triphosphate end of nascent mRNA to yield a diphosphate end, and by transferring the gmp moiety of GTP to the 5'-diphosphate terminus. From Homo sapiens (Human).
   1951..1979    +  CDS            T7 tag (gene 10 leader) (fragment): leader peptide from bacteriophage T7 gene 10 promotes efficient translation in E. coli
   2028..2045    +  CDS            9xHis (fragment): 9xHis affinity tag
   2055..2104    +  CDS            SET1 (fragment): solubility-enhancement tag derived from T7 phage gene 10B
   2112..2159    +  terminator     T7 terminator: transcription terminator for bacteriophage T7 RNA polymerase
   2196..2624    +  rep_origin     f1 ori (sequence partly withheld): f1 bacteriophage origin of replication; arrow indicates direction of (+) strand synthesis
   2677..2734    +  promoter       AmpR promoter (fragment): bla
   2743..3558    -  CDS            KanR: aminoglycoside phosphotransferase; aph(3')-Ia; confers resistance to kanamycin in bacteria or G418 (Geneticin®) in eukaryotes
   3680..4268    +  rep_origin     ori: high-copy-number ColE1/pMB1/pBR322/pUC origin of replication
   4454..4593    -  misc_feature   bom: basis of mobility region from pBR322
   4695..4886    -  CDS            rop: Rop protein, which maintains plasmids at low copy number; rop
   4903..5283    +  CDS            YPB1_ECOLX: Protein predicted: Swiss-Prot protein existence level 4. From Escherichia coli.
   5355..5646    -  CDS            TcR (fragment): tetracycline efflux protein; tet; confers resistance to tetracycline
   5661..5682    -  protein_bind   CAP binding site: CAP binding activates transcription in the presence of cAMP. E. coli catabolite activator protein
   5695..6777    -  CDS            lacI: lac repressor; lacI; The lac repressor binds to the lac operator to inhibit transcription in E. coli. This inhibition can be relieved by adding lactose or isopropyl-β-D-thiogalactopyranoside (IPTG).
   6778..6855    -  promoter       lacI promoter: lacI
   6863..7142    -  CDS            TcR (fragment): tetracycline efflux protein; tet; confers resistance to tetracycline
