[The description below was written by a language model from this plasmid's Addgene catalogue record and pLannotate feature annotations shown in this document.]
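Description:
pET28b-His-hCE is a bacterial expression plasmid built on the Novagen pET28b backbone for producing human mRNA capping enzyme (RNGTT, also called CE or hCE) in E. coli. It is selected with kanamycin through the aph(3')-Ia KanR gene and replicates from a pBR322/ColE1-type origin accompanied by the bom region and the rop gene. An f1 origin is also present. The catalogue lists the total size as 7,221 bp, whereas the sequenced record annotated here is 7,163 nt; the record does not explain the difference.

The expression cassette follows the standard pET layout: a T7 promoter with an adjacent lac operator, the T7 gene 10 ribosome binding site, and a backbone-encoded N-terminal 6xHis tag followed by a thrombin cleavage site, in frame with the RNGTT coding sequence. The plasmid-borne lacI gene supplies repressor, so transcription depends on T7 RNA polymerase from a DE3 lysogen such as BL21(DE3) and is relieved by IPTG. The insert was placed at the NheI site, with only the 5′ junction retaining the site, and it carries an R594H substitution. Stop codons after the RNGTT sequence prevent read-through into the downstream vector sequence, so the T7-tag and His-tag fragments annotated between the insert and the T7 terminator are untranslated backbone remnants. The short tetracycline-resistance fragments flagged near lacI are likewise non-functional remnants of the backbone.

RNGTT is a bifunctional enzyme with N-terminal RNA 5′-triphosphatase and C-terminal guanylyltransferase activities that catalyse the first two steps of cap formation. The plasmid serves to overexpress and affinity-purify recombinant His-tagged enzyme; the associated study concerns methylation of cytoplasmically recapped RNAs. The RNGTT sequence was derived from an earlier pET21a-based hCE plasmid.
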