Addgene plasmid #112710: pET28b-His-hCE
Purpose: Expresses N-terminally His-tagged human CE/RNGTT in bacterial cells
Depositing lab: Daniel Schoenberg. Depositing organization: Ohio State University. Publication: RNA guanine-7 methyltransferase catalyzes the methylation of cytoplasmically recapped RNAs. Trotman JB, Giltmier AJ, Mukherjee C, Schoenberg DR. Nucleic Acids Res. 2017 Oct 13;45(18):10726-10739. doi: 10.1093/nar/gkx801. PubMed 28981715.
Backbone
  Vector backbone: pET28b
  Backbone manufacturer: Novagen
  Backbone size w/o insert (bp): 5368
  Total vector size (bp): 7221
  Vector type: Bacterial Expression
Growth in bacteria
  Bacterial resistance: Kanamycin, 50 μg/mL
  Growth temperature: 37°C
  Growth strain: DH5alpha
  Growth instructions: Grow in BL21(DE3) for protein overexpression
  Copy number: Unknown
Gene/Insert
  Gene/Insert name: RNGTT (alt names: CE, hCE; Capping enzyme; RNA guanylyltransferase and 5'-phosphatase)
  Species: H. sapiens (human)
  Insert size (bp): 1854
  Mutation: R594H
  Entrez Gene: RNGTT (a.k.a. CAP1A, HCE, HCE1, hCAP)
  Promoter: T7
  Tag / fusion protein: 6xHis (N terminal on backbone); Stop codons placed after RNGTT sequence to prevent C-terminal 6xHis tag (C terminal on backbone)
  Cloning method: Restriction Enzyme; 5′ cloning site NheI (not destroyed); 3′ cloning site NheI (destroyed during cloning)
  Sequencing primers: 5′ T7 promoter (TAATACGACTCACTATAGG); 3′ T7 terminator (GCTAGTTATTGCTCAGCGG)
Resource information
  A portion of this plasmid was derived from a plasmid made by: Source of RNGTT sequence: pET21a-hCE from David Price, University of Iowa
Terms and licenses: Academic/Nonprofit Terms; Industry Terms: Not Available to Industry
How to cite: pET28b-His-hCE was a gift from Daniel Schoenberg (Addgene plasmid # 112710 ; http://n2t.net/addgene:112710 ; RRID:Addgene_112710)
